>Addgene plasmid #121291 | pUC57-Kan_FR13_00003821 | depositor full sequence | sequence record 238019 | pUC57-Kan_FR13_00003821 sequence 3255 bps
TCGCGCGTTTCGGTGATGACGGTGAAAACCTCTGACACATGCAGCTCCCGGAGACGGTCACAGCTTGTCT
GTAAGCGGATGCCGGGAGCAGACAAGCCCGTCAGGGCGCGTCAGCGGGTGTTGGCGGGTGTCGGGGCTGG
CTTAACTATGCGGCATCAGAGCAGATTGTACTGAGAGTGCACCATATGCGGTGTGAAATACCGCACAGAT
GCGTAAGGAGAAAATACCGCATCAGGCGCCATTCGCCATTCAGGCTGCGCAACTGTTGGGAAGGGCGATC
GGTGCGGGCCTCTTCGCTATTACGCCAGCTGGCGAAAGGGGGATGTGCTGCAAGGCGATTAAGTTGGGTA
ACGCCAGGGTTTTCCCAGTCACGACGTTGTAAAACGACGGCCAGTGAATTGACGCGTATTGGGATGGAAC
TTGGTCTCTAATGACTGAACAAGGTTCTTCTGATCAAAAAATTAGAAATTTGGAATTGGAAGGTTCTCCA
GAAGTTAGAACTTCTAGATCTTATGAAGCTGATAATGTTGGTAGAGCTAAAACTGTTACTTTGCCATCTC
ATCATAGAATCCCAAATGTTCCAAATATGTTTTCTGGTAGAGCTAGAGCTGCTGCTGGTAAACCAACTTC
TGAAGAAGATGGTGGTAAAGCTATTGAAAGAAGAGGTGCTGATAGAAAAGGTAAAGGTATTTTGAACTCT
TTGATGCCACCAAAAGTTTCTAATAGACCATTGCCAGTTGATTTGCCAGTTGAACAACCACATTATCATC
AATATTCTGCTGATTCTGATTATTGGGATTCTGCTCCAGAAAGGAGACCAAAATCTCCAAGACCAAGAAT
TACTCAATGGTGTAAAGTTGAATTGGTTAAAGGTAGAGAACCACAAGGTATGGTTAAACAAAATTGGGAT
AAAACTTTTGTTATTAAAGGTTTTGAATTTAAATTGTCTCATGATTGTACTATTGTTGCTGGTAGACATG
AAGCTGAAAGAGCTGGTTATGCTGTTTTGTCTGCTGCTTATAAATGAGCTTAGAGACCAAGTTCATCCCA
ATGGCGCGCCGAGCTTGGCTCGAGCATGGTCATAGCTGTTTCCTGTGTGAAATTGTTATCCGCTCACAAT
TCCACACAACATACGAGCCGGAAGCATAAAGTGTAAAGCCTGGGGTGCCTAATGAGTGAGCTAACTCACA
TTAATTGCGTTGCGCTCACTGCCCGCTTTCCAGTCGGGAAACCTGTCGTGCCAGCTGCATTAATGAATCG
GCCAACGCGCGGGGAGAGGCGGTTTGCGTATTGGGCGCTCTTCCGCTTCCTCGCTCACTGACTCGCTGCG
CTCGGTCGTTCGGCTGCGGCGAGCGGTATCAGCTCACTCAAAGGCGGTAATACGGTTATCCACAGAATCA
GGGGATAACGCAGGAAAGAACATGTGAGCAAAAGGCCAGCAAAAGGCCAGGAACCGTAAAAAGGCCGCGT
TGCTGGCGTTTTTCCATAGGCTCCGCCCCCCTGACGAGCATCACAAAAATCGACGCTCAAGTCAGAGGTG
GCGAAACCCGACAGGACTATAAAGATACCAGGCGTTTCCCCCTGGAAGCTCCCTCGTGCGCTCTCCTGTT
CCGACCCTGCCGCTTACCGGATACCTGTCCGCCTTTCTCCCTTCGGGAAGCGTGGCGCTTTCTCATAGCT
CACGCTGTAGGTATCTCAGTTCGGTGTAGGTCGTTCGCTCCAAGCTGGGCTGTGTGCACGAACCCCCCGT
TCAGCCCGACCGCTGCGCCTTATCCGGTAACTATCGTCTTGAGTCCAACCCGGTAAGACACGACTTATCG
CCACTGGCAGCAGCCACTGGTAACAGGATTAGCAGAGCGAGGTATGTAGGCGGTGCTACAGAGTTCTTGA
AGTGGTGGCCTAACTACGGCTACACTAGAAGAACAGTATTTGGTATCTGCGCTCTGCTGAAGCCAGTTAC
CTTCGGAAAAAGAGTTGGTAGCTCTTGATCCGGCAAACAAACCACCGCTGGTAGCGGTGGTTTTTTTGTT
TGCAAGCAGCAGATTACGCGCAGAAAAAAAGGATCTCAAGAAGATCCTTTGATCTTTTCTACGGGGTCTG
ACGCTCAGTGGAACGAAAACTCACGTTAAGGGATTTTGGTCATGAGATTATCAAAAAGGATCTTCACCTA
GATCCTTTTAAATTAAAAATGAAGTTTTAAATCAATCTAAAGTATATATGAGTAAACTTGGTCTGACAGT
TAGAAAAACTCATCGAGCATCAAATGAAACTGCAATTTATTCATATCAGGATTATCAATACCATATTTTT
GAAAAAGCCGTTTCTGTAATGAAGGAGAAAACTCACCGAGGCAGTTCCATAGGATGGCAAGATCCTGGTA
TCGGTCTGCGATTCCGACTCGTCCAACATCAATACAACCTATTAATTTCCCCTCGTCAAAAATAAGGTTA
TCAAGTGAGAAATCACCATGAGTGACGACTGAATCCGGTGAGAATGGCAAAAGTTTATGCATTTCTTTCC
AGACTTGTTCAACAGGCCAGCCATTACGCTCGTCATCAAAATCACTCGCATCAACCAAACCGTTATTCAT
TCGTGATTGCGCCTGAGCGAGACGAAATACGCGATCGCTGTTAAAAGGACAATTACAAACAGGAATCGAA
TGCAACCGGCGCAGGAACACTGCCAGCGCATCAACAATATTTTCACCTGAATCAGGATATTCTTCTAATA
CCTGGAATGCTGTTTTCCCAGGGATCGCAGTGGTGAGTAACCATGCATCATCAGGAGTACGGATAAAATG
CTTGATGGTCGGAAGAGGCATAAATTCCGTCAGCCAGTTTAGTCTGACCATCTCATCTGTAACATCATTG
GCAACGCTACCTTTGCCATGTTTCAGAAACAACTCTGGCGCATCGGGCTTCCCATACAATCGATAGATTG
TCGCACCTGATTGCCCGACATTATCGCGAGCCCATTTATACCCATATAAATCAGCATCCATGTTGGAATT
TAATCGCGGCCTAGAGCAAGACGTTTCCCGTTGAATATGGCTCATACTCTTCCTTTTTCAATATTATTGA
AGCATTTATCAGGGTTATTGTCTCATGAGCGGATACATATTTGAATGTATTTAGAAAAATAAACAAATAG
GGGTTCCGCGCACATTTCCCCGAAAAGTGCCACCTGACGTCTAAGAAACCATTATTATCATGACATTAAC
CTATAAAAATAGGCGTATCACGAGGCCCTTTCGTC
Features (pLannotate 1.2.2; 10 found; start..end, strand, type, name):
    137..236     +  misc_feature   bom (fragment): basis of mobility region from pBR322
    242..399     -  CDS            lacZα (fragment): LacZα fragment of β-galactosidase; lacZ fragment
   1103..1119    -  protein_bind   lac operator: The lac repressor binds to the lac operator to inhibit transcription in E. coli. This inhibition can be relieved by adding lactose or isopropyl-β-D-thiogalactopyranoside (IPTG). lac repressor encoded by lacI
   1127..1157    -  promoter       lac promoter: promoter for the E. coli lac operon
   1172..1193    -  protein_bind   CAP binding site: CAP binding activates transcription in the presence of cAMP. E. coli catabolite activator protein
   1206..1298    -  CDS            lacI (fragment): lac repressor; lacI; The lac repressor binds to the lac operator to inhibit transcription in E. coli. This inhibition can be relieved by adding lactose or isopropyl-β-D-thiogalactopyranoside (IPTG).
   1481..2069    -  rep_origin     ori: high-copy-number ColE1/pMB1/pBR322/pUC origin of replication
   2240..3055    -  CDS            KanR: aminoglycoside phosphotransferase; aph(3')-Ia; confers resistance to kanamycin in bacteria or G418 (Geneticin®) in eukaryotes
   3056..3160    -  promoter       AmpR promoter: bla
   3255..35      +  CDS            rop (fragment) (across the origin): Rop protein, which maintains plasmids at low copy number; rop
