[The description below was written by a language model from this plasmid's Addgene catalogue record and pLannotate feature annotations shown in this document.]
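Description:
pUC57-Kan_FR13_00003821 is a Level 0 Golden Gate-compatible module built in the small, high-copy E. coli cloning vector pUC57-Kan. The 3,255 bp plasmid replicates from a ColE1/pUC-type origin and is selected with kanamycin. Resistance comes from an aminoglycoside phosphotransferase gene, aph(3')-Ia, which is annotated immediately downstream of the AmpR (bla) promoter and is presumably driven by it. The feature table also picks up short remnants of bom, rop and lacI. These are backbone fragments and not functional units.

The insert, FR13_00003821, comes from the rice blast fungus Magnaporthe oryzae. The associated publication describes a clone resource of M. oryzae effectors, so the insert is most likely an effector coding sequence, with the name suggesting a gene model identifier, although the record gives no further description of the gene. It was placed into the EcoRV site of the vector's polylinker, and the record does not say whether the site survived cloning. The insert itself was not annotated. It presumably lies in the roughly 700 bp unannotated gap between the lacZα fragment and the lac operator, promoter and CAP binding site. This position would interrupt the lacZα reading frame and fits the listing of lacZ as a screening marker. M13 forward and reverse primer sites flank the region for sequence verification.

No eukaryotic promoter, tag or terminator is recorded, so the plasmid is a storage and donor module and not an expression construct. As a Level 0 part, it is meant to release the insert through Type IIS restriction digestion for modular assembly into higher-level transcriptional units. The specific enzyme and overhangs are not stated in the record.
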