Addgene plasmid #121291: pUC57-Kan_FR13_00003821
Purpose: Level 0 Golden-Gate compatible vector
Depositing lab: Sophien Kamoun. Depositing organization: Sainsbury Laboratory, Norwich. Publication: A Clone Resource of Magnaporthe oryzae Effectors That Share Sequence and Structural Similarities Across Host-Specific Lineages. Petit-Houdenot Y, Langner T, Harant A, Win J, Kamoun S. Mol Plant Microbe Interact. 2020 Aug;33(8):1032-1035. doi: 10.1094/MPMI-03-20-0052-A. Epub 2020 Jun 22. PubMed 32460610.
Backbone
  Vector backbone: pUC57-Kan
  Backbone size w/o insert (bp): 2626
  Vector type: Golden Gate
  Selectable markers: lacZ
Growth in bacteria
  Bacterial resistance: Kanamycin, 50 μg/mL
  Growth temperature: 37°C
  Growth strain: DH5alpha
  Copy number: High Copy
Gene/Insert
  Gene/Insert name: FR13_00003821
  Mutation: Magnaporthe oryzae
  Cloning method: Restriction Enzyme; 5′ cloning site EcoRV (unknown if destroyed); 3′ cloning site EcoRV (unknown if destroyed)
  Sequencing primers: 5′ M13Fw; 3′ M13Rv
Terms and licenses: Academic/Nonprofit Terms; Industry Terms: Not Available to Industry
How to cite: pUC57-Kan_FR13_00003821 was a gift from Sophien Kamoun (Addgene plasmid # 121291 ; http://n2t.net/addgene:121291 ; RRID:Addgene_121291)
