>Addgene plasmid #121291 | pUC57-Kan_FR13_00003821 | depositor partial sequence | sequence record 230834 | FR13_00003821
TTGGTCTCTAATGACTGAACAAGGTTCTTCTGATCAAAAAATTAGAAATTTGGAATTGGAAGGTTCTCCA
GAAGTTAGAACTTCTAGATCTTATGAAGCTGATAATGTTGGTAGAGCTAAAACTGTTACTTTGCCATCTC
ATCATAGAATCCCAAATGTTCCAAATATGTTTTCTGGTAGAGCTAGAGCTGCTGCTGGTAAACCAACTTC
TGAAGAAGATGGTGGTAAAGCTATTGAAAGAAGAGGTGCTGATAGAAAAGGTAAAGGTATTTTGAACTCT
TTGATGCCACCAAAAGTTTCTAATAGACCATTGCCAGTTGATTTGCCAGTTGAACAACCACATTATCATC
AATATTCTGCTGATTCTGATTATTGGGATTCTGCTCCAGAAAGGAGACCAAAATCTCCAAGACCAAGAAT
TACTCAATGGTGTAAAGTTGAATTGGTTAAAGGTAGAGAACCACAAGGTATGGTTAAACAAAATTGGGAT
AAAACTTTTGTTATTAAAGGTTTTGAATTTAAATTGTCTCATGATTGTACTATTGTTGCTGGTAGACATG
AAGCTGAAAGAGCTGGTTATGCTGTTTTGTCTGCTGCTTATAAATGAGCTTAGAGACCAA
