>Addgene plasmid #121291 | pUC57-Kan_FR13_00003821 | depositor partial sequence | sequence record 230835 | empty_vector
TCGCGCGTTTCGGTGATGACGGTGAAAACCTCTGACACATGCAGCTCCCGGAGACGGTCACAGCTTGTCT
GTAAGCGGATGCCGGGAGCAGACAAGCCCGTCAGGGCGCGTCAGCGGGTGTTGGCGGGTGTCGGGGCTGG
CTTAACTATGCGGCATCAGAGCAGATTGTACTGAGAGTGCACCATATGCGGTGTGAAATACCGCACAGAT
GCGTAAGGAGAAAATACCGCATCAGGCGCCATTCGCCATTCAGGCTGCGCAACTGTTGGGAAGGGCGATC
GGTGCGGGCCTCTTCGCTATTACGCCAGCTGGCGAAAGGGGGATGTGCTGCAAGGCGATTAAGTTGGGTA
ACGCCAGGGTTTTCCCAGTCACGACGTTGTAAAACGACGGCCAGTGAATTGACGCGTATTGGGATATCCC
AATGGCGCGCCGAGCTTGGCTCGAGCATGGTCATAGCTGTTTCCTGTGTGAAATTGTTATCCGCTCACAA
TTCCACACAACATACGAGCCGGAAGCATAAAGTGTAAAGCCTGGGGTGCCTAATGAGTGAGCTAACTCAC
ATTAATTGCGTTGCGCTCACTGCCCGCTTTCCAGTCGGGAAACCTGTCGTGCCAGCTGCATTAATGAATC
GGCCAACGCGCGGGGAGAGGCGGTTTGCGTATTGGGCGCTCTTCCGCTTCCTCGCTCACTGACTCGCTGC
GCTCGGTCGTTCGGCTGCGGCGAGCGGTATCAGCTCACTCAAAGGCGGTAATACGGTTATCCACAGAATC
AGGGGATAACGCAGGAAAGAACATGTGAGCAAAAGGCCAGCAAAAGGCCAGGAACCGTAAAAAGGCCGCG
TTGCTGGCGTTTTTCCATAGGCTCCGCCCCCCTGACGAGCATCACAAAAATCGACGCTCAAGTCAGAGGT
GGCGAAACCCGACAGGACTATAAAGATACCAGGCGTTTCCCCCTGGAAGCTCCCTCGTGCGCTCTCCTGT
TCCGACCCTGCCGCTTACCGGATACCTGTCCGCCTTTCTCCCTTCGGGAAGCGTGGCGCTTTCTCATAGC
TCACGCTGTAGGTATCTCAGTTCGGTGTAGGTCGTTCGCTCCAAGCTGGGCTGTGTGCACGAACCCCCCG
TTCAGCCCGACCGCTGCGCCTTATCCGGTAACTATCGTCTTGAGTCCAACCCGGTAAGACACGACTTATC
GCCACTGGCAGCAGCCACTGGTAACAGGATTAGCAGAGCGAGGTATGTAGGCGGTGCTACAGAGTTCTTG
AAGTGGTGGCCTAACTACGGCTACACTAGAAGAACAGTATTTGGTATCTGCGCTCTGCTGAAGCCAGTTA
CCTTCGGAAAAAGAGTTGGTAGCTCTTGATCCGGCAAACAAACCACCGCTGGTAGCGGTGGTTTTTTTGT
TTGCAAGCAGCAGATTACGCGCAGAAAAAAAGGATCTCAAGAAGATCCTTTGATCTTTTCTACGGGGTCT
GACGCTCAGTGGAACGAAAACTCACGTTAAGGGATTTTGGTCATGAGATTATCAAAAAGGATCTTCACCT
AGATCCTTTTAAATTAAAAATGAAGTTTTAAATCAATCTAAAGTATATATGAGTAAACTTGGTCTGACAG
TTAGAAAAACTCATCGAGCATCAAATGAAACTGCAATTTATTCATATCAGGATTATCAATACCATATTTT
TGAAAAAGCCGTTTCTGTAATGAAGGAGAAAACTCACCGAGGCAGTTCCATAGGATGGCAAGATCCTGGT
ATCGGTCTGCGATTCCGACTCGTCCAACATCAATACAACCTATTAATTTCCCCTCGTCAAAAATAAGGTT
ATCAAGTGAGAAATCACCATGAGTGACGACTGAATCCGGTGAGAATGGCAAAAGTTTATGCATTTCTTTC
CAGACTTGTTCAACAGGCCAGCCATTACGCTCGTCATCAAAATCACTCGCATCAACCAAACCGTTATTCA
TTCGTGATTGCGCCTGAGCGAGACGAAATACGCGATCGCTGTTAAAAGGACAATTACAAACAGGAATCGA
ATGCAACCGGCGCAGGAACACTGCCAGCGCATCAACAATATTTTCACCTGAATCAGGATATTCTTCTAAT
ACCTGGAATGCTGTTTTCCCAGGGATCGCAGTGGTGAGTAACCATGCATCATCAGGAGTACGGATAAAAT
GCTTGATGGTCGGAAGAGGCATAAATTCCGTCAGCCAGTTTAGTCTGACCATCTCATCTGTAACATCATT
GGCAACGCTACCTTTGCCATGTTTCAGAAACAACTCTGGCGCATCGGGCTTCCCATACAATCGATAGATT
GTCGCACCTGATTGCCCGACATTATCGCGAGCCCATTTATACCCATATAAATCAGCATCCATGTTGGAAT
TTAATCGCGGCCTAGAGCAAGACGTTTCCCGTTGAATATGGCTCATACTCTTCCTTTTTCAATATTATTG
AAGCATTTATCAGGGTTATTGTCTCATGAGCGGATACATATTTGAATGTATTTAGAAAAATAAACAAATA
GGGGTTCCGCGCACATTTCCCCGAAAAGTGCCACCTGACGTCTAAGAAACCATTATTATCATGACATTAA
CCTATAAAAATAGGCGTATCACGAGGCCCTTTCGTC
