>Addgene plasmid #121291 | pUC57-Kan_FR13_00003821 | addgene partial sequence | sequence record 238018 | M13-F20 5'-TGTAAAACGACGGCCAGT-3'
TTGGTCTCTAATGACTGAACAAGGTTCTTCTGATCAAAAAATTAGAAATTTGGAATTGGAAGGTTCTCCA
GAAGTTAGAACTTCTAGATCTTATGAAGCTGATAATGTTGGTAGAGCTAAAACTGTTACTTTGCCATCTC
ATCATAGAATCCCAAATGTTCCAAATATGTTTTCTGGTAGAGCTAGAGCTGCTGCTGGTAAACCAACTTC
TGAAGAAGATGGTGGTAAAGCTATTGAAAGAAGAGGTGCTGATAGAAAAGGTAAAGGTATTTTGAACTCT
TTGATGCCACCAAAAGTTTCTAATAGACCATTGCCAGTTGATTTGCCAGTTGAACAACCACATTATCATC
AATATTCTGCTGATTCTGATTATTGGGATTCTGCTCCAGAAAGGAGACCAAAATCTCCAAGACCAAGAAT
TACTCAATGGTGTAAAGTTGAATTGGTTAAAGGTAGAGAACCACAAGGTATGGTTAAACAAAATTGGGAT
AAAACTTTTGTTATTAAAGGTTTTGAATTTAAATTGTCTCATGATTGTACTATTGTTGCTGGTAGACATG
AAGCTGAAAGAGCTGGTTATGCTGTTTTGTCTGCTGCTTATAAATGAGCTTAGAGACCAAGTTCATCCCA
ATGGCGCGCCGAGCTTGGCTCGAGCATGGTCATAGCTGTTTCCTGTGTGAAATTGTTATCCGCTCACAAT
TCCACACAACATACGAGCCGGAAGCATAAAGTGTAAAGCCTGGGGTGCCTAATGAGTGAGCTAACTCACA
TTAATTGCGTTGCGCTCACTGCCCGCTTTCCAGTCGGGAAACCTGTCGTGCCAGCTGCATTAATGAATCG
GCCAACGCGCGGGGAGAGGCGGTTTGCGTATTG
